>Addgene plasmid #203307 | PlayBack-Ef1aKpn1 | addgene full sequence | sequence record 397579 | Addgene NGS Result
TTGAGATCCTTTTTTTCTGCGCGTAATCTGCTGCTTGCAAACAAAAAAACCACCGCTACCAGCGGTGGTT
TGTTTGCCGGATCAAGAGCTACCAACTCTTTTTCCGAAGGTAACTGGCTTCAGCAGAGCGCAGATACCAA
ATACTGTTCTTCTAGTGTAGCCGTAGTTAGGCCACCACTTCAAGAACTCTGTAGCACCGCCTACATACCT
CGCTCTGCTAATCCTGTTACCAGTGGCTGCTGCCAGTGGCGATAAGTCGTGTCTTACCGGGTTGGACTCA
AGACGATAGTTACCGGATAAGGCGCAGCGGTCGGGCTGAACGGGGGGTTCGTGCACACAGCCCAGCTTGG
AGCGAACGACCTACACCGAACTGAGATACCTACAGCGTGAGCTATGAGAAAGCGCCACGCTTCCCGAAGG
GAGAAAGGCGGACAGGTATCCGGTAAGCGGCAGGGTCGGAACAGGAGAGCGCACGAGGGAGCTTCCAGGG
GGAAACGCCTGGTATCTTTATAGTCCTGTCGGGTTTCGCCACCTCTGACTTGAGCGTCGATTTTTGTGAT
GCTCGTCAGGGGGGCGGAGCCTATGGAAAAACGCCAGCAACGCGGCCTTTTTACGGTTCCTGGCCTTTTG
CTGGCCTTTTGCTCACATGTTCTTTCCTGCGTTATCCCCTGATTCTGTATATAACCGTATTACCGCCTTT
GAGTGAGCTGATACCGCTCGCCGCAGCCGAACGACCGAGCGCAGCGAGTCAGTGAGCCATGGTCGACCAG
GTACCGACCATAGAGCCCACCGCATCCCCAGCATGCCTGCTATTGTCTTCCCAATCCTCCCCCTTGCTGT
CCTGCCCCACCCCACCCCCCAGAATAGAATGACACCTACTCAGACAATGCGATGCAATTTCCTCATTTTA
TTAGGAAAGGACAGTGGGAGTGGCACCTTCCAGGGTCAAGGAAGGCACGGGGGAGGGGCAAACAACAGAT
GGCTGGCAACTAGAAGGCACAGTCATTCATTCACAAGCTTAGTCAATCAATCTAGACTGAGATCCCTAGC
ATTCCTCACGACACCTGAAATGGAAGAAAAAAACTTTGAACCACTGTCTGAGGCTTGAGAATGAACCAAG
ATCCAAACTCAAAAAGGGCAAATTCCAAGGAGAATTACATCAAGTGCCAAGCTGGCCTAACTTCAGTCTC
CACCCACTCAGTGTGGGGAAACTCCATCGCATAAAACCCCTCCCCCCAACCTAAAGACGACGTACTCCAA
AAGCTCCAGAACTAATCGAGGTGCCTGGACGGCGCCCGGTACTCCGTGGAGTCACATGAAGCGACGGCTG
AGGACGGAAAGGCCCTTTTCCTTTGTGTGGGTGACTCACCCGCCCGCTCTCCCGAGCGCCGCGTCCTCCA
TTTTGAGCTCCCTGCAGCAGGGCCGGGAAGCGGCCATCTTTCCGCTCACGCAACTGGTGCCGACCGGGCC
AGCCTTGCCGCCCAGGGCGGGGCGATACACGGCGGCGCGAGGCCAGGCACCAGAGCAGGCCGGCCAGCTT
GAGACTACCCCCGTCCGATTCTCGGTGGCCGCGCTCGCAGGCCCCGCCTCGCCGAACATGTGCGCTGGGA
CGCACGGGCCCCGTCGCCGCCCGCGGCCCCAAAAACCGAAATACCAGTGTGCAGATCTTGGCCCGCATTT
ACAAGACTATCTTGCCAGAAAAAAAGCGTCGCAGCAGGTCATCAAAAATTTTAAATGGCTAGAGACTTAT
CGAAAGCAGCGAGACAGGCGCGAAGGTGCCACCAGATTCGCACGCGGCGGCCCCAGCGCCCAGGCCAGGC
CTCAACTCAAGCACGAGGCGAAGGGGCTCCTTAAGCGCAAGGCCTCGAACTCTCCCACCCACTTCCAACC
CGAAGCTCGGGATCAAGAATCACGTACTGCAGCCAGGTGGAAGTAATTCAAGGCACGCAAGGGCCATAAC
CCGTAAAGAGGCCAGGCCCGCGGGAACCACACACGGCACTTACCTGTGTTCTGGCGGCAAACCCGTTGCG
AAAAAGAACGTTCACGGCGACTACTGCACTTATATACGGTTCTCCCCCACCCTCGGGAAAAAGGCGGAGC
CAGTACACGACATCACTTTCCCAGTTTACCCCGCGCCACCTTCTCTAGGCACCGGTTCAATTGCCGACCC
CTCCCCCCAACTTCTCGGGGACTGTGGGCGATGTGCGCTCTGCCCACTGACGGGCACCGGAGCCAATTCC
CGGTACCATAATATATCTCGAGTTACGCGTAATTCGGGGAAATGTGCGCGGAACCCCTATTTGTTTATTT
TTCTAAATACATTCAAATATGTATCCGCTCATGAGACAATAACCCTGATAAATGCTTCAATAATATTGAA
AAAGGAAGAGTATGAGTATTCAACATTTCCGTGTCGCCCTTATTCCCTTTTTTGCGGCATTTTGCCTTCC
TGTTTTTGCTCACCCAGAAACGCTGGTGAAAGTAAAAGATGCTGAAGATCAGTTGGGTGCACGAGTGGGT
TACATCGAACTGGATCTCAACAGCGGTAAGATCCTTGAGAGTTTTCGCCCCGAAGAACGTTTTCCAATGA
TGAGCACTTTTAAAGTTCTGCTATGTGGCGCGGTATTATCCCGTATTGACGCCGGGCAAGAGCAACTCGG
TCGCCGCATACACTATTCTCAGAATGACTTGGTTGAGTACTCACCAGTCACAGAAAAGCATCTTACGGAT
GGCATGACAGTAAGAGAATTATGCAGTGCTGCCATAACCATGAGTGATAACACTGCGGCCAACTTACTTC
TGACAACGATCGGAGGACCGAAGGAGCTAACCGCTTTTTTGCACAACATGGGGGATCATGTAACTCGCCT
TGATCGTTGGGAACCGGAGCTGAATGAAGCCATACCAAACGACGAGCGTGACACCACGATGCCTGTAGCA
ATGGCAACAACGTTGCGCAAACTATTAACTGGCGAACTACTTACTCTAGCTTCCCGGCAACAATTAATAG
ACTGGATGGAGGCGGATAAAGTTGCAGGACCACTTCTGCGCTCGGCCCTTCCGGCTGGCTGGTTTATTGC
TGATAAATCTGGAGCCGGTGAGCGTGGGTCTCGCGGTATCATTGCAGCACTGGGGCCAGATGGTAAGCCC
TCCCGTATCGTAGTTATCTACACGACGGGGAGTCAGGCAACTATGGATGAACGAAATAGACAGATCGCTG
AGATAGGTGCCTCACTGATTAAGCATTGGTAACTGTCAGACCAAGTTTACTCATATATACTTTAGATTGA
TTTAAAACTTCATTTTTAATTTAAAAGGATCTAGGTGAAGATCCTTTTTGATAATCTCATGACCAAAATC
CCTTAACGTGAGTTTTCGTTCCACTGAGCGTCAGACCCCGTAGAAAAGATCAAAGGATCTTC
Features (pLannotate 1.2.2; 5 found; start..end, strand, type, name):
      1..589     +  rep_origin     ori: high-copy-number ColE1/pMB1/pBR322/pUC origin of replication
    778..1002    -  polyA_signal   bGH poly(A) signal: bovine growth hormone polyadenylation signal
   1056..2234    -  promoter       EF-1α promoter: strong constitutive promoter for human elongation factor EF-1α
   2287..2391    +  promoter       AmpR promoter: bla
   2392..3252    +  CDS            AmpR: β-lactamase; bla; confers resistance to ampicillin, carbenicillin, and related antibiotics
