[The description below was written by a language model from this plasmid's Addgene catalogue record and pLannotate feature annotations shown in this document.]
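Description:
PlayBack-Ef1aKpn1 is a compact (about 3.4 kb) empty mammalian expression backbone belonging to the PlayBack cloning system, a scheme described by its depositors as a simple, reversible and inexpensive way to assemble complex expression constructs combinatorially. It carries no insert. In this version of the vector, KpnI is designated as the "PlayBack" restriction enzyme used for the cloning scheme, and the EF-1α promoter is the element that will drive whatever gene is introduced. In bacteria the plasmid is maintained at high copy number through a ColE1/pUC-type origin of replication and is selected with ampicillin, with β-lactamase expressed from its native bla promoter.

The eukaryotic expression unit lies on the opposite strand from the origin and resistance gene and consists of the human EF-1α promoter, a strong constitutive promoter active in a wide range of mammalian cell types, followed after a short gap of roughly fifty bases by the bovine growth hormone polyadenylation signal. That gap is presumably where the cloning site sits, so that an inserted open reading frame would be transcribed from EF-1α and its transcript terminated and polyadenylated by the bGH signal. However, the feature table does not annotate the restriction sites themselves, so their exact arrangement is not stated in the record. No mammalian selection marker, reporter, epitope tag or viral element is annotated, which points to use mainly in transient transfection. The vector serves as a starting point for building constitutive expression constructs for eukaryotic genes of interest, singly or in stepwise combinations.
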