Addgene plasmid #203307: PlayBack-Ef1aKpn1
Purpose: (Empty Backbone) For expression of eukaryotic genes of interest with Ef1a promoter with Kpn1 as a PlayBack Restriction Enzyme
Depositing lab: Aleksandar Necakov. Depositing organization: Brock University. Publication: PlayBack cloning: simple, reversible, cost-effective cloning for the combinatorial assembly of complex expression constructs. Foran G, Hallam RD, Megaly M, Turgambayeva A, Necakov A. Biotechniques. 2023 Oct;75(4):168-178. doi: 10.2144/btn-2023-0042. Epub 2023 Oct 10. PubMed 37815818.
Backbone
  Vector backbone: PlayBack Vector
  Vector type: Mammalian Expression
Growth in bacteria
  Bacterial resistance: Ampicillin, 100 μg/mL
  Growth temperature: 37°C
  Growth strain: DH5alpha
  Copy number: High Copy
Gene/Insert
  Gene/Insert name: None
Terms and licenses: Academic/Nonprofit Terms; Industry Terms: Not Available to Industry
How to cite: PlayBack-Ef1aKpn1 was a gift from Aleksandar Necakov (Addgene plasmid # 203307 ; http://n2t.net/addgene:203307 ; RRID:Addgene_203307)
